Addgene plasmid #118001: pESC/CURT_fluoD
Purpose: Expression of CURT_flouD controlled by the Gal1 promoter
Depositing lab: Mathias Pribil. Depositing organization: University of Copenhagen. Publication: Membrane-bound protein scaffolding in diverse hosts using thylakoid protein CURT1A. Behrendorff JBYH, Sandoval-Ibanez OA, Sharma A, Pribil M. ACS Synth Biol. 2019 Mar 18. doi: 10.1021/acssynbio.8b00418. PubMed 30884945.
Backbone
  Vector backbone: pESC-URA
  Backbone manufacturer: Agilent Technologies
  Backbone size w/o insert (bp): 6571
  Total vector size (bp): 7480
  Vector type: Yeast Expression ; Yeast/bacteria binary vector
  Selectable markers: URA3
Growth in bacteria
  Bacterial resistance: Ampicillin, 100 μg/mL
  Growth temperature: 37°C
  Growth strain: DH5alpha
  Copy number: Low Copy
Gene/Insert
  Gene/Insert name: CURT_flouD
  Species: A. thaliana (mustard weed), Synthetic
  Insert size (bp): 1041
  Promoter: Gal1
  Cloning method: Gibson Cloning
  Sequencing primers: 5′ AATATACCTCTATACTTTAACGTC
Resource information
  A portion of this plasmid was derived from a plasmid made by: The mCitrine coding sequence was originally obtained from the pET mCitrine LIC cloning vector (a gift from Scott Gradia (Addgene plasmid # 29771)).
Terms and licenses: Academic/Nonprofit Terms; Industry Terms: Not Available to Industry
How to cite: pESC/CURT_fluoD was a gift from Mathias Pribil (Addgene plasmid # 118001 ; http://n2t.net/addgene:118001 ; RRID:Addgene_118001)
