[The description below was written by a language model from this plasmid's Addgene catalogue record and pLannotate feature annotations shown in this document.]
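Description:
pESC/CURT_fluoD is a yeast expression plasmid built on the commercial pESC-URA backbone, an episomal yeast/E. coli shuttle vector of about 7.5 kb. In Saccharomyces cerevisiae it is maintained by the 2μ origin and selected through the URA3 auxotrophic marker, which is also counterselectable with 5-FOA. In bacteria it replicates from a ColE1/pUC-type origin and is selected with ampicillin through β-lactamase. The catalogue entry lists it as low copy, although the annotated origin is of the high-copy type. An f1 origin and small remnants of lacZα, lacI, rop and bom are carried over from the backbone.

The payload, named CURT_fluoD (spelled CURT_flouD in some fields), is a roughly 1 kb insert placed by Gibson assembly on the GAL1 side of the divergent GAL1,10 promoter and terminated by the CYC1 terminator, so expression is galactose-inducible through Gal4. The feature tables show a portion of Arabidopsis thaliana CURT1A, a thylakoid protein that induces membrane curvature, followed shortly downstream on the same strand by a yellow fluorescent protein, which suggests a fusion. This is annotated as mEYFP, but the record states that the coding sequence was derived from mCitrine. The opposite GAL10 side appears unoccupied, retaining only the backbone's FLAG epitope fragment and the ADH1 terminator.

The associated work concerns using CURT1A as a membrane-bound protein scaffold in diverse hosts, and this construct serves to express a fluorescently labelled CURT1A-based protein in yeast. The record does not explain what "fluoD" designates. The depositor's sequence and the repository's sequencing result differ by a few bases in length but give the same feature layout.
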