Features (pLannotate 1.2.2; 19 found; start..end, strand, type, name):
    137..186     +  misc_feature   bom (fragment): basis of mobility region from pBR322
    201..416     +  promoter       URA3 promoter: S. cerevisiae URA3
    417..1220    +  CDS            URA3: orotidine-5'-phosphate decarboxylase, required for uracil biosynthesis; S. cerevisiae URA3; yeast auxotrophic marker, counterselectable with 5-fluoroorotic acid (5-FOA)
   1299..1350    +  misc_feature   bom (fragment): basis of mobility region from pBR322
   1351..1806    -  rep_origin     f1 ori (sequence partly withheld): f1 bacteriophage origin of replication; arrow indicates direction of (+) strand synthesis
   1810..1879    -  CDS            lacZα (fragment): LacZα fragment of β-galactosidase; lacZ fragment
   1885..2050    -  terminator     ADH1 terminator: S. cerevisiae ADH1; transcription terminator for the S. cerevisiae alcohol dehydrogenase 1 (ADH1) gene
   2054..2176    -  CDS            ADH1 (fragment): ADH1_YEAST - Also known as ADC1. Experimental evidence at protein level: Swiss-Prot protein existence level 1. This isozyme preferentially catalyzes the conversion of primary unbranched alcohols to their corresponding aldehydes. Also shows activity toward secondary alcohols. From Saccharomyces cerevisiae (strain ATCC 204508 / S288c) (Baker's yeast).
   2195..2221    -  CDS            3xFLAG (fragment): three tandem FLAG® epitope tags
   2268..2932    +  promoter       GAL1,10 promoter: GAL1 and GAL10 genes of S. cerevisiae; divergent inducible promoter, regulated by Gal4
   2949..3122    +  CDS            CURT1A (fragment): CUT1A_ARATH - Experimental evidence at protein level: Swiss-Prot protein existence level 1. Determines thylakoid architecture by inducing membrane curvature. From Arabidopsis thaliana (Mouse-ear cress).
   3138..3854    +  CDS            mEYFP: enhanced YFP with monomerizing A206K mutation (Zacharias et al., 2002) mammalian codon-optimized
   3887..4076    +  terminator     CYC1 terminator: S. cerevisiae CYC1; transcription terminator for CYC1
   4079..4136    -  CDS            lacI (fragment): lac repressor; lacI; The lac repressor binds to the lac operator to inhibit transcription in E. coli. This inhibition can be relieved by adding lactose or isopropyl-β-D-thiogalactopyranoside (IPTG).
   4319..4907    -  rep_origin     ori: high-copy-number ColE1/pMB1/pBR322/pUC origin of replication
   5078..5938    -  CDS            AmpR: β-lactamase; bla; confers resistance to ampicillin, carbenicillin, and related antibiotics
   5939..6043    -  promoter       AmpR promoter: bla
   6070..7412    -  rep_origin     2μ ori: yeast 2μ plasmid origin of replication
   7480..35      +  CDS            rop (fragment) (across the origin): Rop protein, which maintains plasmids at low copy number; rop
>Addgene plasmid #118001 | pESC/CURT_fluoD | depositor full sequence | sequence record 224426 | pESC/CURT_fluoD sequence 7480 bps
TCGCGCGTTTCGGTGATGACGGTGAAAACCTCTGACACATGCAGCTCCCGGAGACGGTCACAGCTTGTCT
GTAAGCGGATGCCGGGAGCAGACAAGCCCGTCAGGGCGCGTCAGCGGGTGTTGGCGGGTGTCGGGGCTGG
CTTAACTATGCGGCATCAGAGCAGATTGTACTGAGAGTGCACCATACCACAGCTTTTCAATTCAATTCAT
CATTTTTTTTTTATTCTTTTTTTTGATTTCGGTTTCTTTGAAATTTTTTTGATTCGGTAATCTCCGAACA
GAAGGAAGAACGAAGGAAGGAGCACAGACTTAGATTGGTATATATACGCATATGTAGTGTTGAAGAAACA
TGAAATTGCCCAGTATTCTTAACCCAACTGCACAGAACAAAAACCTGCAGGAAACGAAGATAAATCATGT
CGAAAGCTACATATAAGGAACGTGCTGCTACTCATCCTAGTCCTGTTGCTGCCAAGCTATTTAATATCAT
GCACGAAAAGCAAACAAACTTGTGTGCTTCATTGGATGTTCGTACCACCAAGGAATTACTGGAGTTAGTT
GAAGCATTAGGTCCCAAAATTTGTTTACTAAAAACACATGTGGATATCTTGACTGATTTTTCCATGGAGG
GCACAGTTAAGCCGCTAAAGGCATTATCCGCCAAGTACAATTTTTTACTCTTCGAAGACAGAAAATTTGC
TGACATTGGTAATACAGTCAAATTGCAGTACTCTGCGGGTGTATACAGAATAGCAGAATGGGCAGACATT
ACGAATGCACACGGTGTGGTGGGCCCAGGTATTGTTAGCGGTTTGAAGCAGGCGGCAGAAGAAGTAACAA
AGGAACCTAGAGGCCTTTTGATGTTAGCAGAATTGTCATGCAAGGGCTCCCTATCTACTGGAGAATATAC
TAAGGGTACTGTTGACATTGCGAAGAGCGACAAAGATTTTGTTATCGGCTTTATTGCTCAAAGAGACATG
GGTGGAAGAGATGAAGGTTACGATTGGTTGATTATGACACCCGGTGTGGGTTTAGATGACAAGGGAGACG
CATTGGGTCAACAGTATAGAACCGTGGATGATGTGGTCTCTACAGGATCTGACATTATTATTGTTGGAAG
AGGACTATTTGCAAAGGGAAGGGATGCTAAGGTAGAGGGTGAACGTTACAGAAAAGCAGGCTGGGAAGCA
TATTTGAGAAGATGCGGCCAGCAAAACTAAAAAACTGTATTATAAGTAAATGCATGTATACTAAACTCAC
AAATTAGAGCTTCAATTTAATTATATCAGTTATTACCCTATGCGGTGTGAAATACCGCACAGATGCGTAA
GGAGAAAATACCGCATCAGGAAATTGTAAACGTTAATATTTTGTTAAAATTCGCGTTAAATTTTTGTTAA
ATCAGCTCATTTTTTAACCAATAGGCCGAAATCGGCAAAATCCCTTATAAATCAAAAGAATAGACCGAGA
TAGGGT
[37 nt withheld, positions 1477-1513]
AAAGAACGTGGACTCCAACGTCAAAGG
[49 nt withheld, positions 1541-1589]
T
[91 nt withheld, positions 1591-1681]
G
[124 nt withheld, positions 1683-1806]
CCATTCGCCATTCAGGCTGCGCAACTGTTGGGAAGGGCGATCGGTGCGGGCCTCTTCGCTATTACGCCAG
CTGAATTGGAGCGACCTCATGCTATACCTGAGAAAGCAACCTGACCTACAGGAAAGAGTTACTCAAGAAT
AAGAATTTTCGTTTTAAAACCTAAGAGTCACTTTAAAATTTGTATACACTTATTTTTTTTATAACTTATT
TAATAATAAAAATCATAAATCATAAGAAATTCGCTTATTTAGAAGTGTCAACAACGTATCTACCAACGAT
TTGACCCTTTTCCATCTTTTCGTAAATTTCTGGCAAGGTAGACAAGCCGACAACCTTGATTGGAGACTTG
ACCAAACCTCTGGCGAAGAATTGTTAATTAAGAGCTCAGATCTTATCGTCGTCATCCTTGTAATCCATCG
ATACTAGTGCGGCCGCCCTTTAGTGAGGGTTGAATTCGAATTTTCAAAAATTCTTACTTTTTTTTTGGAT
GGACGCAAAGAAGTTTAATAATCATATTACATGGCATTACCACCATATACATATCCATATACATATCCAT
ATCTAATCTTACTTATATGTTGTGGAAATGTAAAGAGCCCCATTATCTTAGCCTAAAAAAACCTTCTCTT
TGGAACTTTCAGTAATACGCTTAACTGCTCATTGCTATATTGAAGTACGGATTAGAAGCCGCCGAGCGGG
TGACAGCCCTCCGAAGGAAGACTCTCCTCCGTGCGTCCTCGTCTTCACCGGTCGCGTTCCTGAAACGCAG
ATGTGCCTCGCGCCGCACTGCTCCGAACAATAAAGATTCTACAATACTAGCTTTTATGGTTATGAAGAGG
AAAAATTGGCAGTAACCTGGCCCCACAAACCTTCAAATGAACGAATCAAATTAACAACCATAGGATGATA
ATGCGATTAGTTTTTTAGCCTTATTTCTGGGGTAATTAATCAGCGAAGCGATGATTTTTGATCTATTAAC
AGATATATAAATGCAAAAACTGCATAACCACTTTAACTAATACTTTCAACATTTTCGGTTTGTATTACTT
CTTATTCAAATGTAATAAAAGTATCAACAAAAAATTGTTAATATACCTCTATACTTTAACGTCAAGGAGA
AAAAACCCCGGATCCCTCAATGGGTCTTGAGAACAAATCTACTGTACTTATATATGGAGGAGGAGCCATT
GTTGCTGTTTGGTTATCTTCCATTGTTGTTGGTGCCATCAACTCTGTTCCTCTGCTTCCGAAAGTTATGG
AACTTGTCGGACTAGGGTACACTGGATGGTTTGTCTACAGATACCTTCTCTTCAAGGGAGGTGGTGGATC
TGTGAGCAAGGGCGAGGAGCTGTTCACCGGGGTGGTGCCCATCCTGGTCGAGCTGGACGGCGACGTAAAC
GGCCACAAGTTCAGCGTGTCCGGCGAGGGCGAGGGCGATGCCACCTACGGCAAGCTGACCCTGAAGTTCA
TCTGCACCACCGGCAAGCTGCCCGTGCCCTGGCCCACCCTCGTGACCACCTTCGGCTACGGCCTGATGTG
CTTCGCCCGCTACCCCGACCACATGAAGCAGCACGACTTCTTCAAGTCCGCCATGCCCGAAGGCTACGTC
CAGGAGCGCACCATCTTCTTCAAGGACGACGGCAACTACAAGACCCGCGCCGAGGTGAAGTTCGAGGGCG
ACACCCTGGTGAACCGCATCGAGCTGAAGGGCATCGACTTCAAGGAGGACGGCAACATCCTGGGGCACAA
GCTGGAGTACAACTACAACAGCCACAACGTCTATATCATGGCCGACAAGCAGAAGAACGGCATCAAGGTG
AACTTCAAGATCCGCCACAACATCGAGGACGGCAGCGTGCAGCTCGCCGACCACTACCAGCAGAACACCC
CCATCGGCGACGGCCCCGTGCTGCTGCCCGACAACCACTACCTGAGCTACCAGTCCAAGCTGAGCAAAGA
CCCCAACGAGAAGCGCGATCACATGGTCCTGCTGGAGTTCGTGACCGCCGCCGGGATCACTCTCGGCATG
GACGAGCTGTACAAGTAACTCGAGTAAGCTTGGTACCGCGGCTAGCTAAGATCCGCTCTAACCGAAAAGG
AAGGAGTTAGACAACCTGAAGTCTAGGTCCCTATTTATTTTTTTATAGTTATGTTAGTATTAAGAACGTT
ATTTATATTTCAAATTTTTCTTTTTTTTCTGTACAGACGCGTGTACGCATGTAACATTATACTGAAAACC
TTGCTTGAGAAGGTTTTGGGACGCTCGAAGATCCAGCTGCATTAATGAATCGGCCAACGCGCGGGGAGAG
GCGGTTTGCGTATTGGGCGCTCTTCCGCTTCCTCGCTCACTGACTCGCTGCGCTCGGTCGTTCGGCTGCG
GCGAGCGGTATCAGCTCACTCAAAGGCGGTAATACGGTTATCCACAGAATCAGGGGATAACGCAGGAAAG
AACATGTGAGCAAAAGGCCAGCAAAAGGCCAGGAACCGTAAAAAGGCCGCGTTGCTGGCGTTTTTCCATA
GGCTCCGCCCCCCTGACGAGCATCACAAAAATCGACGCTCAAGTCAGAGGTGGCGAAACCCGACAGGACT
ATAAAGATACCAGGCGTTTCCCCCTGGAAGCTCCCTCGTGCGCTCTCCTGTTCCGACCCTGCCGCTTACC
GGATACCTGTCCGCCTTTCTCCCTTCGGGAAGCGTGGCGCTTTCTCATAGCTCACGCTGTAGGTATCTCA
GTTCGGTGTAGGTCGTTCGCTCCAAGCTGGGCTGTGTGCACGAACCCCCCGTTCAGCCCGACCGCTGCGC
CTTATCCGGTAACTATCGTCTTGAGTCCAACCCGGTAAGACACGACTTATCGCCACTGGCAGCAGCCACT
GGTAACAGGATTAGCAGAGCGAGGTATGTAGGCGGTGCTACAGAGTTCTTGAAGTGGTGGCCTAACTACG
GCTACACTAGAAGGACAGTATTTGGTATCTGCGCTCTGCTGAAGCCAGTTACCTTCGGAAAAAGAGTTGG
TAGCTCTTGATCCGGCAAACAAACCACCGCTGGTAGCGGTGGTTTTTTTGTTTGCAAGCAGCAGATTACG
CGCAGAAAAAAAGGATCTCAAGAAGATCCTTTGATCTTTTCTACGGGGTCTGACGCTCAGTGGAACGAAA
ACTCACGTTAAGGGATTTTGGTCATGAGATTATCAAAAAGGATCTTCACCTAGATCCTTTTAAATTAAAA
ATGAAGTTTTAAATCAATCTAAAGTATATATGAGTAAACTTGGTCTGACAGTTACCAATGCTTAATCAGT
GAGGCACCTATCTCAGCGATCTGTCTATTTCGTTCATCCATAGTTGCCTGACTCCCCGTCGTGTAGATAA
CTACGATACGGGAGGGCTTACCATCTGGCCCCAGTGCTGCAATGATACCGCGAGACCCACGCTCACCGGC
TCCAGATTTATCAGCAATAAACCAGCCAGCCGGAAGGGCCGAGCGCAGAAGTGGTCCTGCAACTTTATCC
GCCTCCATCCAGTCTATTAATTGTTGCCGGGAAGCTAGAGTAAGTAGTTCGCCAGTTAATAGTTTGCGCA
ACGTTGTTGCCATTGCTACAGGCATCGTGGTGTCACGCTCGTCGTTTGGTATGGCTTCATTCAGCTCCGG
TTCCCAACGATCAAGGCGAGTTACATGATCCCCCATGTTGTGCAAAAAAGCGGTTAGCTCCTTCGGTCCT
CCGATCGTTGTCAGAAGTAAGTTGGCCGCAGTGTTATCACTCATGGTTATGGCAGCACTGCATAATTCTC
TTACTGTCATGCCATCCGTAAGATGCTTTTCTGTGACTGGTGAGTACTCAACCAAGTCATTCTGAGAATA
GTGTATGCGGCGACCGAGTTGCTCTTGCCCGGCGTCAATACGGGATAATACCGCGCCACATAGCAGAACT
TTAAAAGTGCTCATCATTGGAAAACGTTCTTCGGGGCGAAAACTCTCAAGGATCTTACCGCTGTTGAGAT
CCAGTTCGATGTAACCCACTCGTGCACCCAACTGATCTTCAGCATCTTTTACTTTCACCAGCGTTTCTGG
GTGAGCAAAAACAGGAAGGCAAAATGCCGCAAAAAAGGGAATAAGGGCGACACGGAAATGTTGAATACTC
ATACTCTTCCTTTTTCAATATTATTGAAGCATTTATCAGGGTTATTGTCTCATGAGCGGATACATATTTG
AATGTATTTAGAAAAATAAACAAATAGGGGTTCCGCGCACATTTCCCCGAAAAGTGCCACCTGAACGAAG
CATCTGTGCTTCATTTTGTAGAACAAAAATGCAACGCGAGAGCGCTAATTTTTCAAACAAAGAATCTGAG
CTGCATTTTTACAGAACAGAAATGCAACGCGAAAGCGCTATTTTACCAACGAAGAATCTGTGCTTCATTT
TTGTAAAACAAAAATGCAACGCGAGAGCGCTAATTTTTCAAACAAAGAATCTGAGCTGCATTTTTACAGA
ACAGAAATGCAACGCGAGAGCGCTATTTTACCAACAAAGAATCTATACTTCTTTTTTGTTCTACAAAAAT
GCATCCCGAGAGCGCTATTTTTCTAACAAAGCATCTTAGATTACTTTTTTTCTCCTTTGTGCGCTCTATA
ATGCAGTCTCTTGATAACTTTTTGCACTGTAGGTCCGTTAAGGTTAGAAGAAGGCTACTTTGGTGTCTAT
TTTCTCTTCCATAAAAAAAGCCTGACTCCACTTCCCGCGTTTACTGATTACTAGCGAAGCTGCGGGTGCA
TTTTTTCAAGATAAAGGCATCCCCGATTATATTCTATACCGATGTGGATTGCGCATACTTTGTGAACAGA
AAGTGATAGCGTTGATGATTCTTCATTGGTCAGAAAATTATGAACGGTTTCTTCTATTTTGTCTCTATAT
ACTACGTATAGGAAATGTTTACATTTTCGTATTGTTTTCGATTCACTCTATGAATAGTTCTTACTACAAT
TTTTTTGTCTAAAGAGTAATACTAGAGATAAACATAAAAAATGTAGAGGTCGAGTTTAGATGCAAGTTCA
AGGAGCGAAAGGTGGATGGGTAGGTTATATAGGGATATAGCACAGAGATATATAGCAAAGAGATACTTTT
GAGCAATGTTTGTGGAAGCGGTATTCGCAATATTTTAGTAGCTCGTTACAGTCCGGTGCGTTTTTGGTTT
TTTGAAAGTGCGTCTTCAGAGCGCTTTTGGTTTTCAAAAGCGCTCTGAAGTTCCTATACTTTCTAGAGAA
TAGGAACTTCGGAATAGGAACTTCAAAGCGTTTCCGAAAACGAGCGCTTCCGAAAATGCAACGCGAGCTG
CGCACATACAGCTCACTGTTCACGTCGCACCTATATCTGCGTGTTGCCTGTATATATATATACATGAGAA
GAACGGCATAGTGCGTGTTTATGCTTAAATGCGTACTTATATGCGTCTATTTATGTAGGATGAAAGGTAG
TCTAGTACCTCCTGTGATATTATCCCATTCCATGCGGGGTATCGTATGCTTCCTTCAGCACTACCCTTTA
GCTGTTCTATATGCTGCCACTCCTCAATTGGATTAGTCTCATCCTTCAATGCTATCATTTCCTTTGATAT
TGGATCATACTAAGAAACCATTATTATCATGACATTAACCTATAAAAATAGGCGTATCACGAGGCCCTTT
CGTC
