Features (pLannotate 1.2.2; 19 found; start..end, strand, type, name):
    605..794     +  terminator     CYC1 terminator: S. cerevisiae CYC1; transcription terminator for CYC1
    797..854     -  CDS            lacI (fragment): lac repressor; lacI; The lac repressor binds to the lac operator to inhibit transcription in E. coli. This inhibition can be relieved by adding lactose or isopropyl-β-D-thiogalactopyranoside (IPTG).
   1037..1625    -  rep_origin     ori: high-copy-number ColE1/pMB1/pBR322/pUC origin of replication
   1796..2656    -  CDS            AmpR: β-lactamase; bla; confers resistance to ampicillin, carbenicillin, and related antibiotics
   2657..2761    -  promoter       AmpR promoter: bla
   2788..4130    -  rep_origin     2μ ori: yeast 2μ plasmid origin of replication
   4198..4233    +  CDS            rop (fragment): Rop protein, which maintains plasmids at low copy number; rop
   4335..4384    +  misc_feature   bom (fragment): basis of mobility region from pBR322
   4392..4607    +  promoter       URA3 promoter: S. cerevisiae URA3
   4608..5411    +  CDS            URA3: orotidine-5'-phosphate decarboxylase, required for uracil biosynthesis; S. cerevisiae URA3; yeast auxotrophic marker, counterselectable with 5-fluoroorotic acid (5-FOA)
   5490..5541    +  misc_feature   bom (fragment): basis of mobility region from pBR322
   5569..5997    -  rep_origin     f1 ori (sequence partly withheld): f1 bacteriophage origin of replication; arrow indicates direction of (+) strand synthesis
   6001..6070    -  CDS            lacZα (fragment): LacZα fragment of β-galactosidase; lacZ fragment
   6076..6241    -  terminator     ADH1 terminator: S. cerevisiae ADH1; transcription terminator for the S. cerevisiae alcohol dehydrogenase 1 (ADH1) gene
   6245..6367    -  CDS            ADH1 (fragment): ADH1_YEAST - Also known as ADC1. Experimental evidence at protein level: Swiss-Prot protein existence level 1. This isozyme preferentially catalyzes the conversion of primary unbranched alcohols to their corresponding aldehydes. Also shows activity toward secondary alcohols. From Saccharomyces cerevisiae (strain ATCC 204508 / S288c) (Baker's yeast).
   6386..6412    -  CDS            3xFLAG (fragment): three tandem FLAG® epitope tags
   6459..7123    +  promoter       GAL1,10 promoter: GAL1 and GAL10 genes of S. cerevisiae; divergent inducible promoter, regulated by Gal4
   7139..7312    +  CDS            CURT1A (fragment): CUT1A_ARATH - Experimental evidence at protein level: Swiss-Prot protein existence level 1. Determines thylakoid architecture by inducing membrane curvature. From Arabidopsis thaliana (Mouse-ear cress).
   7328..572     +  CDS            mEYFP (across the origin): enhanced YFP with monomerizing A206K mutation (Zacharias et al., 2002) mammalian codon-optimized
>Addgene plasmid #118001 | pESC/CURT_fluoD | addgene full sequence | sequence record 229488 | Addgene NGS Result
CCACCGGCAAGCTGCCCGTGCCCTGGCCCACCCTCGTGACCACCTTCGGCTACGGCCTGATGTGCTTCGC
CCGCTACCCCGACCACATGAAGCAGCACGACTTCTTCAAGTCCGCCATGCCCGAAGGCTACGTCCAGGAG
CGCACCATCTTCTTCAAGGACGACGGCAACTACAAGACCCGCGCCGAGGTGAAGTTCGAGGGCGACACCC
TGGTGAACCGCATCGAGCTGAAGGGCATCGACTTCAAGGAGGACGGCAACATCCTGGGGCACAAGCTGGA
GTACAACTACAACAGCCACAACGTCTATATCATGGCCGACAAGCAGAAGAACGGCATCAAGGTGAACTTC
AAGATCCGCCACAACATCGAGGACGGCAGCGTGCAGCTCGCCGACCACTACCAGCAGAACACCCCCATCG
GCGACGGCCCCGTGCTGCTGCCCGACAACCACTACCTGAGCTACCAGTCCAAGCTGAGCAAAGACCCCAA
CGAGAAGCGCGATCACATGGTCCTGCTGGAGTTCGTGACCGCCGCCGGGATCACTCTCGGCATGGACGAG
CTGTACAAGTAACTCGAGTAAGCTTGGTACCGCGGCTAGCTAAGATCCGCTCTAACCGAAAAGGAAGGAG
TTAGACAACCTGAAGTCTAGGTCCCTATTTATTTTTTTATAGTTATGTTAGTATTAAGAACGTTATTTAT
ATTTCAAATTTTTCTTTTTTTTCTGTACAGACGCGTGTACGCATGTAACATTATACTGAAAACCTTGCTT
GAGAAGGTTTTGGGACGCTCGAAGATCCAGCTGCATTAATGAATCGGCCAACGCGCGGGGAGAGGCGGTT
TGCGTATTGGGCGCTCTTCCGCTTCCTCGCTCACTGACTCGCTGCGCTCGGTCGTTCGGCTGCGGCGAGC
GGTATCAGCTCACTCAAAGGCGGTAATACGGTTATCCACAGAATCAGGGGATAACGCAGGAAAGAACATG
TGAGCAAAAGGCCAGCAAAAGGCCAGGAACCGTAAAAAGGCCGCGTTGCTGGCGTTTTTCCATAGGCTCC
GCCCCCCTGACGAGCATCACAAAAATCGACGCTCAAGTCAGAGGTGGCGAAACCCGACAGGACTATAAAG
ATACCAGGCGTTTCCCCCTGGAAGCTCCCTCGTGCGCTCTCCTGTTCCGACCCTGCCGCTTACCGGATAC
CTGTCCGCCTTTCTCCCTTCGGGAAGCGTGGCGCTTTCTCATAGCTCACGCTGTAGGTATCTCAGTTCGG
TGTAGGTCGTTCGCTCCAAGCTGGGCTGTGTGCACGAACCCCCCGTTCAGCCCGACCGCTGCGCCTTATC
CGGTAACTATCGTCTTGAGTCCAACCCGGTAAGACACGACTTATCGCCACTGGCAGCAGCCACTGGTAAC
AGGATTAGCAGAGCGAGGTATGTAGGCGGTGCTACAGAGTTCTTGAAGTGGTGGCCTAACTACGGCTACA
CTAGAAGAACAGTATTTGGTATCTGCGCTCTGCTGAAGCCAGTTACCTTCGGAAAAAGAGTTGGTAGCTC
TTGATCCGGCAAACAAACCACCGCTGGTAGCGGTGGTTTTTTTGTTTGCAAGCAGCAGATTACGCGCAGA
AAAAAAGGATCTCAAGAAGATCCTTTGATCTTTTCTACGGGGTCTGACGCTCAGTGGAACGAAAACTCAC
GTTAAGGGATTTTGGTCATGAGATTATCAAAAAGGATCTTCACCTAGATCCTTTTAAATTAAAAATGAAG
TTTTAAATCAATCTAAAGTATATATGAGTAAACTTGGTCTGACAGTTACCAATGCTTAATCAGTGAGGCA
CCTATCTCAGCGATCTGTCTATTTCGTTCATCCATAGTTGCCTGACTCCCCGTCGTGTAGATAACTACGA
TACGGGAGGGCTTACCATCTGGCCCCAGTGCTGCAATGATACCGCGAGACCCACGCTCACCGGCTCCAGA
TTTATCAGCAATAAACCAGCCAGCCGGAAGGGCCGAGCGCAGAAGTGGTCCTGCAACTTTATCCGCCTCC
ATCCAGTCTATTAATTGTTGCCGGGAAGCTAGAGTAAGTAGTTCGCCAGTTAATAGTTTGCGCAACGTTG
TTGCCATTGCTACAGGCATCGTGGTGTCACGCTCGTCGTTTGGTATGGCTTCATTCAGCTCCGGTTCCCA
ACGATCAAGGCGAGTTACATGATCCCCCATGTTGTGCAAAAAAGCGGTTAGCTCCTTCGGTCCTCCGATC
GTTGTCAGAAGTAAGTTGGCCGCAGTGTTATCACTCATGGTTATGGCAGCACTGCATAATTCTCTTACTG
TCATGCCATCCGTAAGATGCTTTTCTGTGACTGGTGAGTACTCAACCAAGTCATTCTGAGAATAGTGTAT
GCGGCGACCGAGTTGCTCTTGCCCGGCGTCAATACGGGATAATACCGCGCCACATAGCAGAACTTTAAAA
GTGCTCATCATTGGAAAACGTTCTTCGGGGCGAAAACTCTCAAGGATCTTACCGCTGTTGAGATCCAGTT
CGATGTAACCCACTCGTGCACCCAACTGATCTTCAGCATCTTTTACTTTCACCAGCGTTTCTGGGTGAGC
AAAAACAGGAAGGCAAAATGCCGCAAAAAAGGGAATAAGGGCGACACGGAAATGTTGAATACTCATACTC
TTCCTTTTTCAATATTATTGAAGCATTTATCAGGGTTATTGTCTCATGAGCGGATACATATTTGAATGTA
TTTAGAAAAATAAACAAATAGGGGTTCCGCGCACATTTCCCCGAAAAGTGCCACCTGAACGAAGCATCTG
TGCTTCATTTTGTAGAACAAAAATGCAACGCGAGAGCGCTAATTTTTCAAACAAAGAATCTGAGCTGCAT
TTTTACAGAACAGAAATGCAACGCGAAAGCGCTATTTTACCAACGAAGAATCTGTGCTTCATTTTTGTAA
AACAAAAATGCAACGCGAGAGCGCTAATTTTTCAAACAAAGAATCTGAGCTGCATTTTTACAGAACAGAA
ATGCAACGCGAGAGCGCTATTTTACCAACAAAGAATCTATACTTCTTTTTTGTTCTACAAAAATGCATCC
CGAGAGCGCTATTTTTCTAACAAAGCATCTTAGATTACTTTTTTTCTCCTTTGTGCGCTCTATAATGCAG
TCTCTTGATAACTTTTTGCACTGTAGGTCCGTTAAGGTTAGAAGAAGGCTACTTTGGTGTCTATTTTCTC
TTCCATAAAAAAAGCCTGACTCCACTTCCCGCGTTTACTGATTACTAGCGAAGCTGCGGGTGCATTTTTT
CAAGATAAAGGCATCCCCGATTATATTCTATACCGATGTGGATTGCGCATACTTTGTGAACAGAAAGTGA
TAGCGTTGATGATTCTTCATTGGTCAGAAAATTATGAACGGTTTCTTCTATTTTGTCTCTATATACTACG
TATAGGAAATGTTTACATTTTCGTATTGTTTTCGATTCACTCTATGAATAGTTCTTACTACAATTTTTTT
GTCTAAAGAGTAATACTAGAGATAAACATAAAAAATGTAGAGGTCGAGTTTAGATGCAAGTTCAAGGAGC
GAAAGGTGGATGGGTAGGTTATATAGGGATATAGCACAGAGATATATAGCAAAGAGATACTTTTGAGCAA
TGTTTGTGGAAGCGGTATTCGCAATATTTTAGTAGCTCGTTACAGTCCGGTGCGTTTTTGGTTTTTTGAA
AGTGCGTCTTCAGAGCGCTTTTGGTTTTCAAAAGCGCTCTGAAGTTCCTATACTTTCTAGAGAATAGGAA
CTTCGGAATAGGAACTTCAAAGCGTTTCCGAAAACGAGCGCTTCCGAAAATGCAACGCGAGCTGCGCACA
TACAGCTCACTGTTCACGTCGCACCTATATCTGCGTGTTGCCTGTATATATATATACATGAGAAGAACGG
CATAGTGCGTGTTTATGCTTAAATGCGTACTTATATGCGTCTATTTATGTAGGATGAAAGGTAGTCTAGT
ACCTCCTGTGATATTATCCCATTCCATGCGGGGTATCGTATGCTTCCTTCAGCACTACCCTTTAGCTGTT
CTATATGCTGCCACTCCTCAATTGGATTAGTCTCATCCTTCAATGCTATCATTTCCTTTGATATTGGATC
ATACTAAGAAACCATTATTATCATGACATTAACCTATAAAAATAGGCGTATCACGAGGCCCTTTCGTCTC
GCGCGTTTCGGTGATGACGGTGAAAACCTCTGACACATGCAGCTCCCGGAGACGGTCACAGCTTGTCTGT
AAGCGGATGCCGGGAGCAGACAAGCCCGTCAGGGCGCGTCAGCGGGTGTTGGCGGGTGTCGGGGCTGGCT
TAACTATGCGGCATCAGAGCAGATTGTACTGAGAGTGCACCATACCACCTTTTCAATTCATCATTTTTTT
TTTATTCTTTTTTTTGATTTCGGTTTCCTTGAAATTTTTTTGATTCGGTAATCTCCGAACAGAAGGAAGA
ACGAAGGAAGGAGCACAGACTTAGATTGGTATATATACGCATATGTAGTGTTGAAGAAACATGAAATTGC
CCAGTATTCTTAACCCAACTGCACAGAACAAAAACCTGCAGGAAACGAAGATAAATCATGTCGAAAGCTA
CATATAAGGAACGTGCTGCTACTCATCCTAGTCCTGTTGCTGCCAAGCTATTTAATATCATGCACGAAAA
GCAAACAAACTTGTGTGCTTCATTGGATGTTCGTACCACCAAGGAATTACTGGAGTTAGTTGAAGCATTA
GGTCCCAAAATTTGTTTACTAAAAACACATGTGGATATCTTGACTGATTTTTCCATGGAGGGCACAGTTA
AGCCGCTAAAGGCATTATCCGCCAAGTACAATTTTTTACTCTTCGAAGACAGAAAATTTGCTGACATTGG
TAATACAGTCAAATTGCAGTACTCTGCGGGTGTATACAGAATAGCAGAATGGGCAGACATTACGAATGCA
CACGGTGTGGTGGGCCCAGGTATTGTTAGCGGTTTGAAGCAGGCGGCAGAAGAAGTAACAAAGGAACCTA
GAGGCCTTTTGATGTTAGCAGAATTGTCATGCAAGGGCTCCCTATCTACTGGAGAATATACTAAGGGTAC
TGTTGACATTGCGAAGAGCGACAAAGATTTTGTTATCGGCTTTATTGCTCAAAGAGACATGGGTGGAAGA
GATGAAGGTTACGATTGGTTGATTATGACACCCGGTGTGGGTTTAGATGACAAGGGAGACGCATTGGGTC
AACAGTATAGAACCGTGGATGATGTGGTCTCTACAGGATCTGACATTATTATTGTTGGAAGAGGACTATT
TGCAAAGGGAAGGGATGCTAAGGTAGAGGGTGAACGTTACAGAAAAGCAGGCTGGGAAGCATATTTGAGA
AGATGCGGCCAGCAAAACTAAAAAACTGTATTATAAGTAAATGCATGTATACTAAACTCACAAATTAGAG
CTTCAATTTAATTATATCAGTTATTACCCTATGCGGTGTGAAATACCGCACAGATGCGTAAGGAGAAAAT
ACCGCATCAGGAAATTGTAAGCGTTAATATTTTGTTAAAATTCGCGTTAAATTTTTGTTAAATCAGCTCA
TTTTTTAACCAATAGGCCGAAATCGGCAAAATCCCTTATAAATCAAAAGAATAGACCGAGATAGGGT
[37 nt withheld, positions 5668-5704]
AAAGAACGTGGACTCCAACGTCAAAGG
[49 nt withheld, positions 5732-5780]
T
[91 nt withheld, positions 5782-5872]
G
[124 nt withheld, positions 5874-5997]
CCATTCGCCATTCAGGCTGCGCAACTGTTGGGAAGGGCGATCGGTGCGGGCCTCTTCGCTATTACGCCAG
CTGAATTGGAGCGACCTCATGCTATACCTGAGAAAGCAACCTGACCTACAGGAAAGAGTTACTCAAGAAT
AAGAATTTTCGTTTTAAAACCTAAGAGTCACTTTAAAATTTGTATACACTTATTTTTTTTATAACTTATT
TAATAATAAAAATCATAAATCATAAGAAATTCGCTTATTTAGAAGTGTCAACAACGTATCTACCAACGAT
TTGACCCTTTTCCATCTTTTCGTAAATTTCTGGCAAGGTAGACAAGCCGACAACCTTGATTGGAGACTTG
ACCAAACCTCTGGCGAAGAATTGTTAATTAAGAGCTCAGATCTTATCGTCGTCATCCTTGTAATCCATCG
ATACTAGTGCGGCCGCCCTTTAGTGAGGGTTGAATTCGAATTTTCAAAAATTCTTACTTTTTTTTTGGAT
GGACGCAAAGAAGTTTAATAATCATATTACATGGCATTACCACCATATACATATCCATATACATATCCAT
ATCTAATCTTACTTATATGTTGTGGAAATGTAAAGAGCCCCATTATCTTAGCCTAAAAAAACCTTCTCTT
TGGAACTTTCAGTAATACGCTTAACTGCTCATTGCTATATTGAAGTACGGATTAGAAGCCGCCGAGCGGG
TGACAGCCCTCCGAAGGAAGACTCTCCTCCGTGCGTCCTCGTCTTCACCGGTCGCGTTCCTGAAACGCAG
ATGTGCCTCGCGCCGCACTGCTCCGAACAATAAAGATTCTACAATACTAGCTTTTATGGTTATGAAGAGG
AAAAATTGGCAGTAACCTGGCCCCACAAACCTTCAAATGAACGAATCAAATTAACAACCATAGGATGATA
ATGCGATTAGTTTTTTAGCCTTATTTCTGGGGTAATTAATCAGCGAAGCGATGATTTTTGATCTATTAAC
AGATATATAAATGCAAAAACTGCATAACCACTTTAACTAATACTTTCAACATTTTCGGTTTGTATTACTT
CTTATTCAAATGTAATAAAAGTATCAACAAAAAATTGTTAATATACCTCTATACTTTAACGTCAAGGAGA
AAAAACCCCGGATCCCTCATGGGTCTTGAGAACAAATCTACTGTACTTATATATGGAGGAGGAGCCATTG
TTGCTGTTTGGTTATCTTCCATTGTTGTTGGTGCCATCAACTCTGTTCCTCTGCTTCCGAAAGTTATGGA
ACTTGTCGGACTAGGGTACACTGGATGGTTTGTCTACAGATACCTTCTCTTCAAGGGAGGTGGTGGATCT
GTGAGCAAGGGCGAGGAGCTGTTCACCGGGGTGGTGCCCATCCTGGTCGAGCTGGACGGCGACGTAAACG
GCCACAAGTTCAGCGTGTCCGGCGAGGGCGAGGGCGATGCCACCTACGGCAAGCTGACCCTGAAGTTCAT
CTGCA
